>Addgene plasmid #178121 | APOE_Halo_C_allele | addgene full sequence | sequence record 349375 | Addgene NGS Result
AGGTCGTTCGCTCCAAGCTGGGCTGTGTGCACGAACCCCCCGTTCAGCCCGACCGCTGCGCCTTATCCGG
TAACTATCGTCTTGAGTCCAACCCGGTAAGACACGACTTATCGCCACTGGCAGCAGCCACTGGTAACAGG
ATTAGCAGAGCGAGGTATGTAGGCGGTGCTACAGAGTTCTTGAAGTGGTGGCCTAACTACGGCTACACTA
GAAGAACAGTATTTGGTATCTGCGCTCTGCTGAAGCCAGTTACCTTCGGAAAAAGAGTTGGTAGCTCTTG
ATCCGGCAAACAAACCACCGCTGGTAGCGGTGGTTTTTTTGTTTGCAAGCAGCAGATTACGCGCAGAAAA
AAAGGATCTCAAGAAGATCCTTTGATCTTTTCTACGGGGTCTGACGCTCAGTGGAACGAAAACTCACGTT
AAGGGATTTTGGTCATGAGATTATCAAAAAGGATCTTCACCTAGATCCTTTTAAATTAAAAATGAAGTTT
TAAATCAATCTAAAGTATATATGAGTAAACTTGGTCTGACAGTTACCAATGCTTAATCAGTGAGGCACCT
ATCTCAGCGATCTGTCTATTTCGTTCATCCATAGTTGCCTGACTCCCCGTCGTGTAGATAACTACGATAC
GGGAGGGCTTACCATCTGGCCCCAGTGCTGCAATGATACCGCGAGATCCACGCTCACCGGCTCCAGATTT
ATCAGCAATAAACCAGCCAGCCGGAAGGGCCGAGCGCAGAAGTGGTCCTGCAACTTTATCCGCCTCCATC
CAGTCTATTAATTGTTGCCGGGAAGCTAGAGTAAGTAGTTCGCCAGTTAATAGTTTGCGCAACGTTGTTG
CCATTGCTACAGGCATCGTGGTGTCACGCTCGTCGTTTGGTATGGCTTCATTCAGCTCCGGTTCCCAACG
ATCAAGGCGAGTTACATGATCCCCCATGTTGTGCAAAAAAGCGGTTAGCTCCTTCGGTCCTCCGATCGTT
GTCAGAAGTAAGTTGGCCGCAGTGTTATCACTCATGGTTATGGCAGCACTGCATAATTCTCTTACTGTCA
TGCCATCCGTAAGATGCTTTTCTGTGACTGGTGAGTACTCAACCAAGTCATTCTGAGAATAGTGTATGCG
GCGACCGAGTTGCTCTTGCCCGGCGTCAATACGGGATAATACCGCGCCACATAGCAGAACTTTAAAAGTG
CTCATCATTGGAAAACGTTCTTCGGGGCGAAAACTCTCAAGGATCTTACCGCTGTTGAGATCCAGTTCGA
TGTAACCCACTCGTGCACCCAACTGATCTTCAGCATCTTTTACTTTCACCAGCGTTTCTGGGTGAGCAAA
AACAGGAAGGCAAAATGCCGCAAAAAAGGGAATAAGGGCGACACGGAAATGTTGAATACTCATACTCTTC
CTTTTTCAATATTATTGAAGCATTTATCAGGGTTATTGTCTCATGAGCGGATACATATTTGAATGTATTT
AGAAAAATAAACAAATAGGGGTTCCGCGCACATTTCCCCGAAAAGTGCCACCTGACGTCTAAGAAACCAT
TATTATCATGACATTAACCTATAAAAATAGGCGTATCACGAGGCCCTTTCGTCTCGCGCGTTTCGGTGAT
GACGGTGAAAACCTCTGACACATGCAGCTCCCGGAGACGGTCACAGCTTGTCTGTAAGCGGATGCCGGGA
GCAGACAAGCCCGTCAGGGCGCGTCAGCGGGTGTTGGCGGGTGTCGGGGCTGGCTTAACTATGCGGCATC
AGAGCAGATTGTACTGAGAGTGCACCATATGCGGTGTGAAATACCGCACAGATGCGTAAGGAGAAAATAC
CGCATCAGGCGCCATTCGCCATTCAGGCTGCGCAACTGTTGGGAAGGGCGATCGGTGCGGGCCTCTTCGC
TATTACGCCAGCTGGCGAAAGGGGGATGTGCTGCAAGGCGATTAAGTTGGGTAACGCCAGGGTTTTCCCA
GTCACGACGTTGTAAAACGACGGCCAGTGAATTCCCGCGAGGGCGCCGAGCGCGGCCTCAGCGCCATCCG
CGAGCGCCTGGGGCCCCTGGTGGAACAGGGCCGCGTGCGGGCCGCCACTGTGGGCTCCCTGGCCGGCCAG
CCGCTACAGGAGCGGGCCCAGGCCTGGGGCGAGCGGCTGCGCGCGCGGATGGAGGAGATGGGCAGCCGGA
CCCGCGACCGCCTGGACGAGGTGAAGGAGCAGGTGGCGGAGGTGCGCGCCAAGCTGGAGGAGCAGGCCCA
GCAGATACGCCTGCAGGCCGAGGCCTTCCAGGCCCGCCTCAAGAGCTGGTTCGAGCCCCTGGTGGAAGAC
ATGCAGCGCCAGTGGGCCGGGCTGGTGGAGAAGGTGCAGGCTGCCGTGGGCACCAGCGCCGCCCCTGTGC
CCAGCGACAATCACGGTGGAGGAGGTTCTGGAGGCGGTGGAAGTGGTGGCGGAGGTAGCGCCGAGATCGG
CACCGGCTTTCCCTTCGATCCTCACTACGTGGAAGTGCTGGGCGAGAGAATGCACTATGTGGACGTGGGC
CCCAGAGATGGAACCCCTGTGCTGTTTCTGCACGGCAACCCTACCAGCAGCTACGTGTGGCGGAACATCA
TCCCTCACGTGGCCCCTACACACAGATGTATCGCCCCTGACCTGATCGGCATGGGCAAGAGCGATAAGCC
CGACCTGGGCTACTTCTTCGACGACCACGTGCGGTTCATGGACGCCTTTATTGAGGCCCTCGGCCTGGAA
GAGGTGGTGCTGGTTATTCACGATTGGGGCAGCGCCCTGGGATTCCACTGGGCCAAGAGAAACCCCGAGA
GAGTGAAGGGAATCGCCTTCATGGAATTCATCAGGCCCATTCCTACCTGGGACGAGTGGCCTGAGTTCGC
CAGAGAGACATTCCAGGCCTTCAGAACCACCGACGTGGGCAGAAAGCTGATCATCGACCAGAACGTGTTC
ATCGAGGGCACCCTGCCTATGGGAGTCGTCAGACCACTGACCGAGGTGGAAATGGACCACTACAGAGAGC
CCTTTCTGAACCCCGTGGACCGGGAACCTCTTTGGAGATTCCCCAACGAGCTGCCCATTGCCGGCGAGCC
TGCTAATATTGTGGCCCTGGTGGAAGAGTACATGGACTGGCTGCATCAGAGCCCCGTGCCTAAGCTGCTG
TTTTGGGGAACACCCGGCGTGCTGATTCCTCCTGCTGAAGCTGCCAGACTGGCCAAGAGCCTGCCTAATT
GCAAGGCCGTGGATATCGGCCCTGGCCTGAATCTGCTGCAAGAGGACAACCCCGATCTGATCGGCTCCGA
GATTGCCAGATGGCTGAGCACCCTGGAAATCAGCGGATAAACGCCGAAGCCTGCAGCCATGCGACCCCAC
GCCACCCCGTGCCTCCTGCCTCCGCGCAGCCTGCAGCGGGAGACCCTGTCCCCGCCCCAGCCGTCCTCCT
GGGGTGGACCCTAGTTTAATAAAGATTCACCAAGTTTCACGCATCTGCTGGCCTCCCCCTGTGATTTCCT
CTAAGCCCCAGCCTCAGTTTCTCTTTCTGCCCACATACTGGCCACACAATTCTCAGCCCCCTCCTCTCCA
TCTGTGTCTGTGTGTATCTTTCTCTCTGCCCTTTTTTTTTTTTTTAGACGGAGTCTGGCTCTGTCACCCA
GGCTAGAGTGCAGTGGCACGATCTTGGCTCACTGCAACCTCTGCCTCTTGGGTTCAAGCGATTCTGCTGC
CTCAGTAGCTGGGATTACAGAAGCTTGGCGTAATCATGGTCATAGCTGTTTCCTGTGTGAAATTGTTATC
CGCTCACAATTCCACACAACATACGAGCCGGAAGCATAAAGTGTAAAGCCTGGGGTGCCTAATGAGTGAG
CTAACTCACATTAATTGCGTTGCGCTCACTGCCCGCTTTCCAGTCGGGAAACCTGTCGTGCCAGCTGCAT
TAATGAATCGGCCAACGCGCGGGGAGAGGCGGTTTGCGTATTGGGCGCTCTTCCGCTTCCTCGCTCACTG
ACTCGCTGCGCTCGGTCGTTCGGCTGCGGCGAGCGGTATCAGCTCACTCAAAGGCGGTAATACGGTTATC
CACAGAATCAGGGGATAACGCAGGAAAGAACATGTGAGCAAAAGGCCAGCAAAAGGCCAGGAACCGTAAA
AAGGCCGCGTTGCTGGCGTTTTTCCATAGGCTCCGCCCCCCTGACGAGCATCACAAAAATCGACGCTCAA
GTCAGAGGTGGCGAAACCCGACAGGACTATAAAGATACCAGGCGTTTCCCCCTGGAAGCTCCCTCGTGCG
CTCTCCTGTTCCGACCCTGCCGCTTACCGGATACCTGTCCGCCTTTCTCCCTTCGGGAAGCGTGGCGCTT
TCTCATAGCTCACGCTGTAGGTATCTCAGTTCGGTGT
Features (pLannotate 1.2.2; 13 found; start..end, strand, type, name):
    533..1393    -  CDS            AmpR: β-lactamase; bla; confers resistance to ampicillin, carbenicillin, and related antibiotics
   1394..1498    -  promoter       AmpR promoter: bla
   1593..1628    +  CDS            rop (fragment): Rop protein, which maintains plasmids at low copy number; rop
   1730..1829    +  misc_feature   bom (fragment): basis of mobility region from pBR322
   1835..1992    -  CDS            lacZα (fragment): LacZα fragment of β-galactosidase; lacZ fragment
   1993..2394    +  CDS            APOE (fragment): APOE_HUMAN - Experimental evidence at protein level: Swiss-Prot protein existence level 1. (Microbial infection) Through its interaction with HCV envelope glycoprotein E2, participates in the attachment of HCV to HSPGs and other receptors (LDLr, VLDLr, and SR-B1) on the cell surface and to the assembly, maturation and infectivity of HCV viral particles (PubMed:25122793, PubMed:29695434). This interaction is probably promoted via the up-regulation of cellular autophagy by the virus (PubMed:29695434). From Homo sapiens (Human).
   2440..3315    +  CDS            dhaA: DHAA_PSEPV - Experimental evidence at protein level: Swiss-Prot protein existence level 1. Catalyzes hydrolytic cleavage of carbon-halogen bonds in halogenated aliphatic compounds, leading to the formation of the corresponding primary alcohols, halide ions and protons. Has a broad substrate specificity, as it is able to dehalogenate mono- and di- chlorinated and brominated alkanes (up to at least C10), and the two isomers of 1,3-dichloropropene to 3-chloroallyl alcohol; the highest activity was found with 1,2-dibromoethane, while no activity was observed with the analog 1,2-dichloroethane. Fro
   3622..3795    +  CDS            C9orf85 (fragment): CI085_HUMAN - Experimental evidence at protein level: Swiss-Prot protein existence level 1. From Homo sapiens (Human).
   3773..3789    -  protein_bind   lac operator: The lac repressor binds to the lac operator to inhibit transcription in E. coli. This inhibition can be relieved by adding lactose or isopropyl-β-D-thiogalactopyranoside (IPTG). lac repressor encoded by lacI
   3797..3827    -  promoter       lac promoter: promoter for the E. coli lac operon
   3842..3863    -  protein_bind   CAP binding site: CAP binding activates transcription in the presence of cAMP. E. coli catabolite activator protein
   3876..3968    -  CDS            lacI (fragment): lac repressor; lacI; The lac repressor binds to the lac operator to inhibit transcription in E. coli. This inhibition can be relieved by adding lactose or isopropyl-β-D-thiogalactopyranoside (IPTG).
   4151..362     -  rep_origin     ori (across the origin): high-copy-number ColE1/pMB1/pBR322/pUC origin of replication
