[The description below was written by a language model from this plasmid's Addgene catalogue record and pLannotate feature annotations shown in this document.]
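Description:
APOE_Halo_C_allele is a homology-directed repair donor plasmid built on the pUC57-BsaI-Free cloning backbone and intended for endogenous tagging of the human APOE gene at its C-terminus with HaloTag. It is a simple bacterial plasmid of about 4.4 kb, propagated at high copy from a ColE1/pUC-type origin and selected with ampicillin through the β-lactamase gene and its native promoter. The remaining backbone annotations (lacZα, lac promoter and operator, CAP site, and small rop, bom and lacI fragments) are remnants of the pUC cloning region and have no role in the tagging function.

The payload sits within the interrupted lacZα region. A roughly 400 bp fragment of the human APOE coding sequence, corresponding to the end of the open reading frame, serves as the upstream homology arm. After a short unannotated gap, presumably a linker, comes a full-length haloalkane dehalogenase (dhaA) coding sequence, the enzyme from which HaloTag is derived. The sequence downstream of the tag is largely unannotated and probably represents the downstream homology arm from the APOE locus, though the feature table does not label it. The short "C9orf85" hit there overlaps the lac operator and is most likely a spurious annotation.

No mammalian promoter, polyadenylation signal or selection cassette is annotated, consistent with a design in which the tag is expressed from the native APOE promoter after integration. The nuclease or guide RNA used with the donor is not stated in the record. The resulting APOE-HaloTag fusion would allow labelling with chloroalkane ligands for imaging or capture of the endogenous protein. The deposit comes from an iPSC neurodegenerative disease initiative, which suggests use in human iPSC lines.
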