Addgene plasmid #178121: APOE_Halo_C_allele
Purpose: Donor vector for endogenous tagging of human APOE at the C-terminus with halotag
Depositing lab: iPSC Neurodegenerative Disease Initiative (iNDI) & Michael Ward. Depositing organization: National Institute of Neurological Disorders and Strokes (NINDS).
Backbone
  Vector backbone: pUC57-BsaI-Free
  Vector type: Donor vector
Growth in bacteria
  Bacterial resistance: Ampicillin, 100 μg/mL
  Growth temperature: 37°C
  Growth strain: DH5alpha
  Copy number: High Copy
Gene/Insert
  Gene/Insert name: Halotag (alt name: APOE)
  Species: H. sapiens (human)
  Entrez Gene: APOE (a.k.a. AD2, APO-E, ApoE4, LDLCQ5, LPG)
  Cloning method: Unknown
Terms and licenses: Academic/Nonprofit Terms; Industry Terms: Not Available to Industry
How to cite: APOE_Halo_C_allele was a gift from iPSC Neurodegenerative Disease Initiative (iNDI) & Michael Ward (Addgene plasmid # 178121 ; http://n2t.net/addgene:178121 ; RRID:Addgene_178121)
