>Addgene plasmid #178121 | APOE_Halo_C_allele | depositor partial sequence | sequence record 345758 | insert
CCGCGAGGGCGCCGAGCGCGGCCTCAGCGCCATCCGCGAGCGCCTGGGGCCCCTGGTGGAACAGGGCCGC
GTGCGGGCCGCCACTGTGGGCTCCCTGGCCGGCCAGCCGCTACAGGAGCGGGCCCAGGCCTGGGGCGAGC
GGCTGCGCGCGCGGATGGAGGAGATGGGCAGCCGGACCCGCGACCGCCTGGACGAGGTGAAGGAGCAGGT
GGCGGAGGTGCGCGCCAAGCTGGAGGAGCAGGCCCAGCAGATACGCCTGCAGGCCGAGGCCTTCCAGGCC
CGCCTCAAGAGCTGGTTCGAGCCCCTGGTGGAAGACATGCAGCGCCAGTGGGCCGGGCTGGTGGAGAAGG
TGCAGGCTGCCGTGGGCACCAGCGCCGCCCCTGTGCCCAGCGACAATCACGGTGGAGGAGGTTCTGGAGG
CGGTGGAAGTGGTGGCGGAGGTAGCGCCGAGATCGGCACCGGCTTTCCCTTCGATCCTCACTACGTGGAA
GTGCTGGGCGAGAGAATGCACTATGTGGACGTGGGCCCCAGAGATGGAACCCCTGTGCTGTTTCTGCACG
GCAACCCTACCAGCAGCTACGTGTGGCGGAACATCATCCCTCACGTGGCCCCTACACACAGATGTATCGC
CCCTGACCTGATCGGCATGGGCAAGAGCGATAAGCCCGACCTGGGCTACTTCTTCGACGACCACGTGCGG
TTCATGGACGCCTTTATTGAGGCCCTCGGCCTGGAAGAGGTGGTGCTGGTTATTCACGATTGGGGCAGCG
CCCTGGGATTCCACTGGGCCAAGAGAAACCCCGAGAGAGTGAAGGGAATCGCCTTCATGGAATTCATCAG
GCCCATTCCTACCTGGGACGAGTGGCCTGAGTTCGCCAGAGAGACATTCCAGGCCTTCAGAACCACCGAC
GTGGGCAGAAAGCTGATCATCGACCAGAACGTGTTCATCGAGGGCACCCTGCCTATGGGAGTCGTCAGAC
CACTGACCGAGGTGGAAATGGACCACTACAGAGAGCCCTTTCTGAACCCCGTGGACCGGGAACCTCTTTG
GAGATTCCCCAACGAGCTGCCCATTGCCGGCGAGCCTGCTAATATTGTGGCCCTGGTGGAAGAGTACATG
GACTGGCTGCATCAGAGCCCCGTGCCTAAGCTGCTGTTTTGGGGAACACCCGGCGTGCTGATTCCTCCTG
CTGAAGCTGCCAGACTGGCCAAGAGCCTGCCTAATTGCAAGGCCGTGGATATCGGCCCTGGCCTGAATCT
GCTGCAAGAGGACAACCCCGATCTGATCGGCTCCGAGATTGCCAGATGGCTGAGCACCCTGGAAATCAGC
GGATAAACGCCGAAGCCTGCAGCCATGCGACCCCACGCCACCCCGTGCCTCCTGCCTCCGCGCAGCCTGC
AGCGGGAGACCCTGTCCCCGCCCCAGCCGTCCTCCTGGGGTGGACCCTAGTTTAATAAAGATTCACCAAG
TTTCACGCATCTGCTGGCCTCCCCCTGTGATTTCCTCTAAGCCCCAGCCTCAGTTTCTCTTTCTGCCCAC
ATACTGGCCACACAATTCTCAGCCCCCTCCTCTCCATCTGTGTCTGTGTGTATCTTTCTCTCTGCCCTTT
TTTTTTTTTTTAGACGGAGTCTGGCTCTGTCACCCAGGCTAGAGTGCAGTGGCACGATCTTGGCTCACTG
CAACCTCTGCCTCTTGGGTTCAAGCGATTCTGCTGCCTCAGTAGCTGGGATTACAG
